>Addgene plasmid #70985 | pFOSGE_COF3C07 | depositor partial sequence | sequence record 126927 | insert
ATGTCGACAGTCGATAAGGAAGAGCTGGTCCAGAAGGCTAAACTGGCCGAGCAGTCAGAACGTTACGATG
ATATGGCCCAGGCCATGAAGTCCGTCACAGAGACTGGCGTTGAGCTCTCAAATGAGGAAAGAAATCTGCT
CTCCGTTGCCTACAAAAATGTGGTCGGTGCCCGCAGGTCATCGTGGCGTGTCATCTCCTCCATTGAGCAG
AAAACCGAAGCATCCGCTAGAAAACAGCAGCTCGCCCGTGAGTACAGAGAGCGTGTGGAGAAGGAGCTGA
GGGAAATCTGCTACGAAGTTTTGGGACTTCTGGACAAATACCTTATTCCAAAAGCCAGCAATCCCGAGAG
CAAGGTGTTTTACCTGAAGATGAAGGGTGATTACTACAGGTATTTAGCCGAGGTTGCCACAGGAGATGCA
CGCAACACCGTCGTTGATGACTCGAAAAATGCCTATCAGGAGGCGTTCGATATTGCAAAAACCAAAATGC
AGCCCACGCATCCCATCCGTTTGGGTCTGGCCCTTAACTTCTCAGTCTTCTACTATGAGATTTTGAACTC
ACCAGACAAAGCTTGCCAATTGGCTAAACAGGCGTTCGATGATGCGATAGCCGAGCTGGACACACTGAAC
GAGGACTCCTACAAGGACTCGACACTCATCATGCAGCTGTTGAGGGACAACCTGACTCTCTGGACGTCCG
ACACCCAAGGCGACGAAGCTGAGCCACAGGAGGGCGGCGACAAC
