>Addgene plasmid #70985 | pFOSGE_COF3C07 | addgene partial sequence | sequence record 131583 | M13-F20 5'-TGTAAAACGACGGCCAGT-3'
TGATTTTATTTTGACTGATAGTGACCTGTTCGTTGCAACAAATTGATGAGCAATGCTTTTTTATAATGCC
AACTTTGTACAAAAAAGCAGGCTTCATGTCGACAGTCGATAAGGAAGAGCTGGTCCAGAAGGCTAAACTG
GCCGAGCAGTCAGAACGTTACGATGATATGGCCCAGGCCATGAAGTCCGTCACAGAGACTGGCGTTGAGC
TCTCAAATGAGGAAAGAAATCTGCTCTCCGTTGCCTACAAAAATGTGGTCGGTGCCCGCAGGTCATCGTG
GCGTGTCATCTCCTCCATTGAGCAGAAAACCGAAGCATCCGCTAGAAAACAGCAGCTCGCCCGTGAGTAC
AGAGAGCGTGTGGAGAAGGAGCTGAGGGAAATCTGCTACGAAGTTTTGGGACTTCTGGACAAATACCTTA
TTCCAAAAGCCAGCAATCCCGAGAGCAAGGTGTTTTACCTGAAGATGAAGGGTGATTACTACAGGTATTT
AGCCGAGGTTGCCACAGGAGATGCACGCAACACCGTCGTTGATGACTCGAAAAATGCCTATCAGGAGGCG
TTCGATATTGCAAAAACCAAAATGCAGCCCACGCATCCCATCCGTTTGGGTCTGGCCCTTAACTTCTCAG
TCTTCTACTATGAGATTTTGAACTCACCAGAC
