>Addgene plasmid #70985 | pFOSGE_COF3C07 | addgene partial sequence | sequence record 131584 | M13-Rev 5'-CAGGAAACAGCTATGACC-3'
TCAGCTGGATGGCAAATAATGATTTTATTTTGACTGATAGTGACCTGTTCGTTGCAACAAATTGATAAGC
AATGCTTTCTTATAATGCCAACTTTGTACAAGAAAGCTGGGTCGTTGTCGCCGCCCTCCTGTGGCTCAGC
TTCGTCGCCTTGGGTGTCGGACGTCCAGAGAGTCAGGTTGTCCCTCAACAGCTGCATGATGAGTGTCGAG
TCCTTGTAGGAGTCCTCGTTCAGTGTGTCCAGCTCGGCTATCGCATCATCGAACGCCTGTTTAGCCAATT
GGCAAGCTTTGTCTGGTGAGTTCAAAATCTCATAGTAGAAGACTGAGAAGTTAAGGGCCAGACCCAAACG
GATGGGATGCGTGGGCTGCATTTTGGTTTTTGCAATATCGAACGCCTCCTGATAGGCATTTTTCGAGTCA
TCAACGACGGTGTTGCGTGCATCTCCTGTGGCAACCTCGGCTAAATACCTGTAGTAATCACCCTTCATCT
TCAGGTAAAACACCTTGCTCTCGGGATTGCTGGCTTTTGGAATAAGGTATTTGTCCAGAAGTCCCAAAAC
TTCGTAGCAGATTTCCCTCAGCTCCTTCTCCACACGCTCTCTGTACTCACGGGCGAGCTGCTGTTTTCTA
GCGGATGCTTCGGTTTTCTGCTCAATGGAGGAGATGACACGCCACGA
