[The description below was written by a language model from this plasmid's Addgene catalogue record.]
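Description:
pFOSGE_COF3C07 is a Gateway entry clone built on the commercial pDONR221 donor backbone and carrying the coding sequence of the Drosophila melanogaster gene 14-3-3zeta (also known as leonardo/leo or par-5; CG17870), corresponding to transcript FBtr0088412. The insert is recorded as 744 bp and was introduced by Gateway recombination cloning. In this kind of reaction, an att-flanked fragment replaces the donor vector's counter-selectable cassette, leaving the open reading frame flanked by attL recombination sites. The plasmid is maintained in standard E. coli cloning strains at high copy number and is selected with kanamycin. M13 forward and reverse primer sites flanking the cloning region are used to sequence the insert.

As an entry vector, the construct is not designed to express the gene itself, and the record lists no promoter, tag or reporter associated with the insert. It also does not state whether the ORF retains its stop codon. Its role is to serve as a shuttle: an LR recombination reaction moves the 14-3-3zeta ORF in a defined orientation and reading frame into any compatible destination vector, which then supplies the promoter, fusion partners and host-specific elements. The associated publication is a systematic study of the context-dependent regulatory functions of transcriptional regulators, which suggests that this clone belongs to a larger set of fly ORF entry clones made for such assays. No feature table was supplied, so element positions cannot be confirmed from the record.
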