Addgene plasmid #70985: pFOSGE_COF3C07
Purpose: Gateway entry clone
Depositing lab: Alexander Stark. Depositing organization: Research Institute of Molecular Pathology (IMP). Publication: Transcriptional regulators form diverse groups with context-dependent regulatory functions. Stampfel G, Kazmar T, Frank O, Wienerroither S, Reiter F, Stark A. Nature. 2015 Nov 9. doi: 10.1038/nature15545. PubMed 26550828.
Backbone
  Vector backbone: pDONR221
  Backbone manufacturer: Invitrogen
  Backbone size w/o insert (bp): 4762
  Vector type: Gateway entry vector
Growth in bacteria
  Bacterial resistance: Kanamycin, 50 μg/mL
  Growth temperature: 37°C
  Growth strain: DH5alpha
  Copy number: High Copy
Gene/Insert
  Gene/Insert name: 14-3-3zeta (alt names: FBgn0004907; CG17870, FBtr0088412)
  Species: D. melanogaster (fly)
  Insert size (bp): 744
  Entrez Gene: 14-3-3zeta (a.k.a. Dmel_CG17870, 14-3-3, 14-3-3 zeta, 14-3-3-Leo, 14-3-3-zeta, 14-3-3ZETA, 14-3-3leo, 14-3-3z, 14.3.3, 1433Z, 2G1, 4-3-3 zeta, 5.11, 549, BEST:GH05075, CG17870, D14-3-3, D14-3-3zeta, Dmel\CG17870, K, LEO, Leo, PAR-5, PAR5, Par-5, d14-3-3zeta, l(2)07103, l(2)46CFe, l(2)46Ee, leo, par-5)
  Cloning method: Gateway Cloning
  Sequencing primers: 5′ M13-F20; 3′ M13R
Terms and licenses: Academic/Nonprofit Terms; Industry Terms: Not Available to Industry
How to cite: pFOSGE_COF3C07 was a gift from Alexander Stark (Addgene plasmid # 70985 ; http://n2t.net/addgene:70985 ; RRID:Addgene_70985)
